Addgene plasmid #175211: pCfB8704
Purpose: Xenopus oocyte expression vector containing YDL231C. Contains T7 RNA polymerase binding site, and adds polyA tail to YDL231C. Used for generation of mRNA, for injection into xenopus laevis oocytes.
Depositing lab: Irina Borodina. Depositing organization: Danmarks Tekniske Universitet. Publication: Deorphanizing solute carriers in Saccharomyces cerevisiae for secondary uptake of xenobiotic compounds. Moller-Hansen I, Saez-Saez J, van der Hoek SA, Dyekjaer JD, Christensen HB, Wright Muelas M, O'Hagan S, Kell DB, Borodina I. Front Microbiol. 2024 Apr 12;15:1376653. doi: 10.3389/fmicb.2024.1376653. PubMed 38680917.
Backbone
  Vector backbone: pNB1u/pLIFE016
  Backbone size w/o insert (bp): 3099
  Vector type: mRNA expression, injection into xenopus oocytes
Growth in bacteria
  Bacterial resistance: Ampicillin, 100 μg/mL
  Growth temperature: 37°C
  Growth strain: DH5alpha
  Copy number: High Copy
Gene/Insert
  Gene/Insert name: YDL231C
  Species: S. cerevisiae (budding yeast)
  Promoter: T7
  Tag / fusion protein: PolyA (C terminal on insert)
  Cloning method: Restriction Enzyme; 5′ cloning site Nt.BbvCI (not destroyed); 3′ cloning site USER cloning (unknown if destroyed)
  Sequencing primers: 5′ AAGGCGATTAAGTTGGGT; 3′ GTGTTCTTGAGGCTGGTTTA
Terms and licenses: Academic/Nonprofit Terms; Industry Terms: Not Available to Industry
Depositor comments: Generated by USER cloning
How to cite: pCfB8704 was a gift from Irina Borodina (Addgene plasmid # 175211 ; http://n2t.net/addgene:175211 ; RRID:Addgene_175211)
