[The description below was written by a language model from this plasmid's Addgene catalogue record.]
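Description:
pCfB8704 is a Xenopus oocyte expression vector built on the pNB1u/pLIFE016 backbone (about 3.1 kb without insert) and carrying the Saccharomyces cerevisiae open reading frame YDL231C. It is not an expression plasmid in the usual cellular sense. It serves as a template for in vitro transcription, with a T7 RNA polymerase promoter upstream of the insert and a poly(A) tract encoded downstream, so that run-off transcripts carry a polyadenylate tail. The record lists this poly(A) element as a "C-terminal tag", but it is an mRNA feature that promotes transcript stability and translation in the oocyte, not a protein fusion. No epitope or reporter tag is recorded. The plasmid is maintained in E. coli as a high-copy construct under ampicillin selection. The specific origin of replication is not stated, and no annotated feature table is provided.

The insert was introduced by USER cloning, a uracil-excision method in which a cassette opened with a restriction enzyme and the nicking enzyme Nt.BbvCI yields long single-stranded overhangs that anneal to a PCR product carrying matching uracil-containing ends. The Nt.BbvCI site is noted as retained at the 5′ junction.

The intended use is synthesis of YDL231C mRNA for microinjection into Xenopus laevis oocytes, a standard heterologous system for testing membrane transporter function. The associated study aimed to deorphanize yeast solute carriers involved in secondary uptake of xenobiotic compounds, so the plasmid was presumably used to test YDL231C as a candidate transporter. The record does not describe the function of the encoded protein or any substrates tested.
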