>Addgene plasmid #175211 | pCfB8704 | depositor partial sequence | sequence record 339711 | YDL231C
ATGAAAAGATATGAGCGAGATCGAAGTCCCACTCCTGATCCTGATATTGTGAAAGGTTCATACTCTCAAA
CATCACTCAGGTCACTACATGAACTTAACTATAAGAATCCTGCCGGTATAAGCGGGCTTAGCTTTGCAGG
AAGCCCACAACAATCCGTGGCATCCTTATCGCAAATGCGGCTGGAAAATTTGGTTAAGGACAAACACTGG
GAGGAAGTAGAGGACTTTGGGCTGGAAGAGCTGAGAGATGGGTTTTTTGATGCTGCTTTTACCAAGCCGG
ACAGCAAAGCTAGGTCTCCTAACAGCGACATCGATGACGACAATGGCGCTGCAAGGAAAAAACTGCAATC
TGGTTTTACCAAGCTTTCCGAATATGTTTGGACTGCTATCTACAGGCCCATTATTCATTTCCCTAGAGAT
ATTAGAAAAAATGGGGTATCCATATTCAAGTTTTTTATTGCTTATTTCATTGCTATCGTGATTTGCGTTA
TCAGGCCTTCTGGTAGGTGGATTGGCCATGAGTTCAGGTATTTTCTACCCATCGCAGTACTTATACATCA
TCCGGTCAGAAATATTGGTGTTCAACTGGAAATGACTATAAGCTCCATTATCGGCGCAAGTTTTGGCCTG
GGATGGTCGGCTTTGGCATGGTACATTTCCACAGCGACAAAGCCGACCGCAAACTACCAGGGAGGAATTT
TATTTCAGAGTCTGACTATGGCCCTCTTATTTGCCATCTGGCTAAGGTCTGTTTACCGTCGGTTCTTCTA
TTTCACAACTTCGTTTTCGATATCGATTATATTCACTCATACAGTTCGGTTGGCCTCATCCAAGTTTGAT
TTGAAGTGGCAAATTTTTTGGGATTTTGGAATCTCATATCTCTTCGGCCTTTTGCTATCTCTCTTGGTTT
GTGTATGTGTATCACCACATAGTGGCAATGCAGAGTTAATGGAACATTATAACAAGTGTCTACAGACCAC
AAAGACCTTTTTAATGGCACTAGTAGATACTGAATTAATAAAGTCCAAAGAACAAATTTACCTAGCCCAA
GTAAAAATGGTGAAAACACTAAACATTGATTTATCTCAAGGTTTTAGAGATTTTGTAAATCAGTTGACAA
TTTCCAGGTTTGACCTTCAATCGTTGAAGAGTTTAAGAAATTCTTTAACTGCCATGGAAACTTCTCTGAG
AGTATTACCCATTGCACCCAAAATTTTTAATGATGATGAATTGAAAAAGATGTATGAAGAATTGGAGAAG
TATAGATCGGATTCTGCGACCCTGAGCAAAGAAGCAAGCGCTAGCCCTCAATCTTCAGGAATTCCAACAA
GAGAAAACACGCCCAGTGCCTTTAAGCCTATCGGTCCGGGGCTTTTAAAAAATGAAATCTACATTAATGC
ATTAAAGGCGTCCTTCTCGAAAAGCATCTTCAACTTAATACTGGAAATGATCTTCGTTTTGGAAAATCTA
TCAAGAGTACTAAAGAAATACGAGTCTCCAAATCAAAAAAACAACTTAGATGAGTGTGTCAAAATATTAA
GTCACTCGCATTCTAAATTAAAGAGGAAAATTTACAAACTAGATGTTTGTTACAGGGATTTTGTGAATTC
TAGTTTTTTTTCACAGGAACTGTTGAATGACGAAGAGTCTGTCGATATTTTCCTTTTTCTAAGATATTTG
AGAAACTCCGCAAGGCAGCTAGTTACTGTTATCCACGATTGCCAAGTTTTGGGTGAGAATATTCACTGGA
GAATTGCTCTGCCATCATATCCACTGTCTCGTGCGTTGACAAGATTGCCCAAACAATGTGTTCTCGATGA
AGGTGCAGGAAATGTTCTTCATTATTTTGAGGCCAAACGTGATGTCGATGAAATTTTTGAAAGAGTTTAT
AACACCTACACGTCAAGACACAAGTATAACAAAGGCGAAGAAGAAGCGCTGAGACTTGATTCACAAGGTG
GTGACGAAAAGTCACAGAATCGCAAAAACCACACTATTTCCATCAGAGCAATTGATCACAACGACTTCAA
TTTTCATACAACTCAAAATCCTTGGAGATTTAAACTATGGAAATTGAGTAGAATTTTATCTGGTGATGAA
TGTAAGTGGACACTAAAGATTACTTTTTGTATGATATTTTTGTGTCTACCAACTTGGCTACCTGAATCCT
ATCACTGGTACCAAGAATTTCATTGTTGGTGGGCCCCACTCACGTTTTACTTATTAGCACATAGAAGATA
CTCTGGTAACTGGGCGTTGGTAATGAGGAGATTAATCTGTGGTATAGTAGGTATCTTTTGGGGGTGGGCT
GCCAACCAATCGAGACATTTTGGTAGTCCATACGTGGTTTGCACGTTTGCTGGTCTGATCGTGGTCCCAT
TTAGCATCAACTTTCTTGTCTATAGAAACACCAAATCGAGCTTCACTGCATTAATGTGCTTTACCATAAT
TGCTCTTGAACCATACAGCAAACCTAATAGACATTATAACTTAACCACCGCTGGAATATGGAAATCTACG
TGGGTTACAGGCTTGGCACTTATTATCGGTATTTTGGTTTCGATTCCCATCAACTGGATAGTGTGGCCCT
TTAGAGCTAGGACAGAACTAAGAGATAGTATGTCATCATTACTGGCACACTTGGGCCAGTCCTACCAAAC
CGTGGCGGACCGGTATTTATACAGGGATGCCGACGACGCACCTACTGATTTAACTTTCGCATTTTCCCAC
ATTCGTGAAGTTAGACTGACTCAAAGTCTTGAAGCAATCAGGGAACTTTTGAAGAAAGCCCGTCATGAGC
CAATCATTATTTCCAACTTCAATCCTGAGAAGTACGCAAGTCTAATCAATTCATGCCAATTTTTGTTATC
TAAGATCATTGAAGCGAGAATTTCAGGTGCATTTTTTGAAATTTGGGATCAGGATTTTGATATTGAAACC
ACGAGAGCCTTACTATCGCTACGAAGAGATAGTGTCTCATCAGTGATTTTCGTTTTTTACATTTTATCCA
ATTGTTTCAGATCAAAAAACAAGATACCGCGATACTTGCCAAATCCAATTATGTCACGTAAAAAACTTTA
CCACTTCATCAAGAAATTTAGTGAAATGAAGGACCAATCACATTCGAATTTAAATTCAGGAGGCAATTCT
ATGGAGAAGAACCTATTCAAGAAAATATACCAACAGAAGGCATCAAGTTCAGGGCAGCAACAATTACCCT
TGCCTTCAGTGGCGAACAGCTCTGAAATAGACAGTGAAAAAATGCATTGGACAGAGGTTCACGGCATTGC
ATTTGCGAGAGCTTTTACGGATATTTCTGAAGCCTTGTTCCAGGTAGAGAGTTGTGCAAAAGATATACTG
GGCGAAGAAAACTTTTAA
